>Addgene plasmid #202055 | 1BR9-BFPSTOP | addgene full sequence | sequence record 405823 | Addgene NGS Result
CGACGCTCTCCCTTATGCGACTCCTGCATTAGGAAGCAGCCCAGTAGTAGGTTGAGGCCGTTGAGCACCG
CCGCCGCAAGGAATGGTGCATGCAAGGAGATGGCGCCCAACAGTCCCCCGGCCACGGGGCCTGCCACCAT
ACCCACGCCGAAACAAGCGCTCATGAGCCCGAAGTGGCGAGCCCGATCTTCCCCATCGGTGATGTCGGCG
ATATAGGCGCCAGCAACCGCACCTGTGGCGCCGGTGATGCCGGCCACGATGCGTCCGGCGTAGAGGATCG
AGATCTCGATCCCGCGAAATTAATACGACTCACTATAGGGGAATTGTGAGCGGATAACAATTCCCCTCTA
GAAATAATTTTGTTTAACTTTAAGAAGGAGATATACCATGGGTTCTTCTCACCATCACCATCACCATGAA
AACCTGTACTTCCAATCCAATGCACGCGATCACATGGTCCTGCACGAGTACGTGAACGCCGCCGGGATCA
CTGGTGGCGGAGGTTCTGGAGGCGGTGGATCGTACTTCCAATCCAATGCAGCTTCCTCCAGCGAGCTGAT
TAAGGAGAACATGCACATGAAGCTGTACATGGAGGGCACCGTGGACAACCATCACTTCAAGTGCACATCC
GAGGGCGAAGGCAAGCCCTACGAGGGCACCCAGACCATGAGAATCAAGGTGGTCGAGGGCGGCCCTCTCC
CCTTCGCCTTCGACATCCTGGCTACTAGCTTCCTCTACGGCAGCAAGACCTTCATCAACCACACCCAGGG
CATCCCCGACTTCTTCAAGCAGTCCTTCCCTGAGGGCTTCACATGGGAGAGAGTCACCACATACGAAGAC
GGGGGCGTGCTGACCGCTACCCAGGACACCAGCCTCCAGGACGGCTGCCTCATCTACAACGTCAAGATCA
GAGGGGTGAACTTCACATCCAACGGCCCTGTGATGCAGAAGAAAACACTCGGCTGGGAGGCCTTCACCGA
AACGCTGTACCCCGCTGACGGCGGCCTGGAAGGCAGAAACGACATGGCCCTGAAGCTCGTGGGCGGGAGC
CATCTGATCGCAAACATCAAGACCACATATAGATCCAAGAAACCCGCTAAGAACCTCAAGATGCCTGGCG
TCTACTATGTGGACTACAGACTGGAAAGAATCAAGGAGGCCAACAACGAAACCTACGTCGAGCAGCACGA
GGTGGCAGTGGCCAGATACTGCGACCTCCCTAGCAAACTGGGGCACAAGCTTAATTGAGGCATTGGTAGT
GGGAGCAACGGCAACAGCGGATCCGTGAGCCGCCGTCGCCGTCGCCGTCGCCGTCGCTAATAACATTGGA
AGTGGATAACGGATCCGAATTCGAGCGCCGTCGACAAGCTTGCGGCCGCACTCGAGCACCACCACCACCA
CCACTGAGATCCGGCTGCTAACAAAGCCCGAAAGGAAGCTGAGTTGGCTGCTGCCACCGCTGAGCAATAA
CTAGCATAACCCCTTGGGGCCTCTAAACGGGTCTTGAGGGGTTTTTTGCTGAAAGGAGGAACTATATCCG
GATTGGCGAATGGG
[124 nt withheld, positions 1555-1678]
C
[91 nt withheld, positions 1680-1770]
A
[49 nt withheld, positions 1772-1820]
CCTTTGACGTTGGAGTCCACGTTCTTT
[37 nt withheld, positions 1848-1884]
ACCCTATCTCGGTCTATTCTTTTGATTTATAAGGGATTTTGCCGATTTCGGCCTATTGGTTAAAAAATGA
GCTGATTTAACAAAAATTTAACGCGAATTTTAACAAACTAGTAACGTTTACAATTTCAGGTGGCACTTTT
CGGGGAAATGTGCGCGGAACCCCTATTTGTTTATTTTTCTAAATACATTCAAATATGTATCCGCTCATGA
ATTAATTCTTAGAAAAACTCATCGAGCATCAAATGAAACTGCAATTTATTCATATCAGGATTATCAATAC
CATATTTTTGAAAAAGCCGTTTCTGTAATGAAGGAGAAAACTCACCGAGGCAGTTCCATAGGATGGCAAG
ATCCTGGTATCGGTCTGCGATTCCGACTCGTCCAACATCAATACAACCTATTAATTTCCCCTCGTCAAAA
ATAAGGTTATCAAGTGAGAAATCACCATGAGTGACGACTGAATCCGGTGAGAATGGCAAAAGTTTATGCA
TTTCTTTCCAGACTTGTTCAACAGGCCAGCCATTACGCTCGTCATCAAAATCACTCGCATCAACCAAACC
GTTATTCATTCGTGATTGCGCCTGAGCGAGACGAAATACGCGATCGCTGTTAAAAGGACAATTACAAACA
GGAATCGAATGCAACCGGCGCAGGAACACTGCCAGCGCATCAACAATGTTTTCACCTGAATCAGGATATT
CTTCTAATACCTGGAATGCTGTTTTCCCGGGGATCGCAGTGGTGAGTAACCATGCATCATCAGGAGTACG
GATAAAATGCTTGATGGTCGGAAGAGGCATAAATTCCGTCAGCCAGTTTAGTCTGACCATCTCATCTGTA
ACATCATTGGCAACGCTACCTTTGCCATGTTTCAGAAACAACTCTGGCGCATCGGGCTTCCCATACAATC
GATAGATTGTCGCACCTGATTGCCCGACATTATCGCGAGCCCATTTATACCCATATAAATCAGCATCCAT
GTTGGAATTTAATCGCGGCCTAGAGCAAGACGTTTCCCGTTGAATATGGCTCATAACACCCCTTGTATTA
CTGTTTATGTAAGCAGACAGTTTTATTGTTCATGACCAAAATCCCTTAACGTGAGTTTTCGTTCCACTGA
GCGTCAGACCCCGTAGAAAAGATCAAAGGATCTTCTTGAGATCCTTTTTTTCTGCGCGTAATCTGCTGCT
TGCAAACAAAAAAACCACCGCTACCAGCGGTGGTTTGTTTGCCGGATCAAGAGCTACCAACTCTTTTTCC
GAAGGTAACTGGCTTCAGCAGAGCGCAGATACCAAATACTGTCCTTCTAGTGTAGCCGTAGTTAGGCCAC
CACTTCAAGAACTCTGTAGCACCGCCTACATACCTCGCTCTGCTAATCCTGTTACCAGTGGCTGCTGCCA
GTGGCGATAAGTCGTGTCTTACCGGGTTGGACTCAAGACGATAGTTACCGGATAAGGCGCAGCGGTCGGG
CTGAACGGGGGGTTCGTGCACACAGCCCAGCTTGGAGCGAACGACCTACACCGAACTGAGATACCTACAG
CGTGAGCTATGAGAAAGCGCCACGCTTCCCGAAGGGAGAAAGGCGGACAGGTATCCGGTAAGCGGCAGGG
TCGGAACAGGAGAGCGCACGAGGGAGCTTCCAGGGGGAAACGCCTGGTATCTTTATAGTCCTGTCGGGTT
TCGCCACCTCTGACTTGAGCGTCGATTTTTGTGATGCTCGTCAGGGGGGCGGAGCCTATGGAAAAACGCC
AGCAACGCGGCCTTTTTACGGTTCCTGGCCTTTTGCTGGCCTTTTGCTCACATGTTCTTTCCTGCGTTAT
CCCCTGATTCTGTGGATAACCGTATTACCGCCTTTGAGTGAGCTGATACCGCTCGCCGCAGCCGAACGAC
CGAGCGCAGCGAGTCAGTGAGCGAGGAAGCGGAAGAGCGCCTGATGCGGTATTTTCTCCTTACGCATCTG
TGCGGTATTTCACACCGCAATGGTGCACTCTCAGTACAATCTGCTCTGATGCCGCATAGTTAAGCCAGTA
TACACTCCGCTATCGCTACGTGACTGGGTCATGGCTGCGCCCCGACACCCGCCAACACCCGCTGACGCGC
CCTGACGGGCTTGTCTGCTCCCGGCATCCGCTTACAGACAAGCTGTGACCGTCTCCGGGAGCTGCATGTG
TCAGAGGTTTTCACCGTCATCACCGAAACGCGCGAGGCAGCTGCGGTAAAGCTCATCAGCGTGGTCGTGA
AGCGATTCACAGATGTCTGCCTGTTCATCCGCGTCCAGCTCGTTGAGTTTCTCCAGAAGCGTTAATGTCT
GGCTTCTGATAAAGCGGGCCATGTTAAGGGCGGTTTTTTCCTGTTTGGTCACTGATGCCTCCGTGTAAGG
GGGATTTCTGTTCATGGGGGTAATGATACCGATGAAACGAGAGAGGATGCTCACGATACGGGTTACTGAT
GATGAACATGCCCGGTTACTGGAACGTTGTGAGGGTAAACAACTGGCGGTATGGATGCGGCGGGACCAGA
GAAAAATCACTCAGGGTCAATGCCAGCGCTTCGTTAATACAGATGTAGGTGTTCCACAGGGTAGCCAGCA
GCATCCTGCGATGCAGATCCGGAACATAATGGTGCAGGGCGCTGACTTCCGCGTTTCCAGACTTTACGAA
ACACGGAAACCGAAGACCATTCATGTTGTTGCTCAGGTCGCAGACGTTTTGCAGCAGCAGTCGCTTCACG
TTCGCTCGCGTATCGGTGATTCATTCTGCTAACCAGTAAGGCAACCCCGCCAGCCTAGCCGGGTCCTCAA
CGACAGGAGCACGATCATGCGCACCCGTGGGGCCGCCATGCCGGCGATAATGGCCTGCTTCTCGCCGAAA
CGTTTGGTGGCGGGACCAGTGACGAAGGCTTGAGCGAGGGCGTGCAAGATTCCGAATACCGCAAGCGACA
GGCCGATCATCGTCGCGCTCCAGCGAAAGCGGTCCTCGCCGAAAATGACCCAGAGCGCTGCCGGCACCTG
TCCTACGAGTTGCATGATAAAGAAGACAGTCATAAGTGCGGCGACGATAGTCATGCCCCGCGCCCACCGG
AAGGAGCTGACTGGGTTGAAGGCTCTCAAGGGCATCGGTCGAGATCCCGGTGCCTAATGAGTGAGCTAAC
TTACATTAATTGCGTTGCGCTCACTGCCCGCTTTCCAGTCGGGAAACCTGTCGTGCCAGCTGCATTAATG
AATCGGCCAACGCGCGGGGAGAGGCGGTTTGCGTATTGGGCGCCAGGGTGGTTTTTCTTTTCACCAGTGA
GACGGGCAACAGCTGATTGCCCTTCACCGCCTGGCCCTGAGAGAGTTGCAGCAAGCGGTCCACGCTGGTT
TGCCCCAGCAGGCGAAAATCCTGTTTGATGGTGGTTAACGGCGGGATATAACATGAGCTGTCTTCGGTAT
CGTCGTATCCCACTACCGAGATATCCGCACCAACGCGCAGCCCGGACTCGGTAATGGCGCGCATTGCGCC
CAGCGCCATCTGATCGTTGGCAACCAGCATCGCAGTGGGAACGATACCCTCATTCAGCATTTGCATGGTT
TGTTGAAAACCGGACATGGCACTCCAGTCGCCTTCCCGTTCCGCTATCGGCTGAATTTGATTGCGAGTGA
GATATTTATGCCAGCCAGCCAGACGCAGACGCGCCGAGACAGAACTTAATGGGCCCGCTAACAGCGCGAT
TTGCTGGTGACCCAATGCGACCAGATGCTCCACGCCCAGTCGCGTACCGTCTTCATGGGAGAAAATAATA
CTGTTGATGGGTGTCTGGTCAGAGACATCAAGAAATAACGCCGGAACATTAGTGCAGGCAGCTTCCACAG
CAATGGCATCCTGGTCATCCAGCGGATAGTTAATGATCAGCCCACTGACGCGTTGCGCGAGAAGATTGTG
CACCGCCGCTTTACAGGCTTCGACGCCGCTTCGTTCTACCATCGACACCACCACGCTGGCACCCAGTTGA
TCGGCGCGAGATTTAATCGCCGCGACAATTTGCGACGGCGCGTGCAGGGCCAGACTGGAGGTGGCAACGC
CAATCAGCAACGACTGTTTGCCCGCCAGTTGTTGTGCCACGCGGTTGGGAATGTAATTCAGCTCCGCCAT
CGCCGCTTCCACTTTTTCCCGCGTTTTCGCAGAAACGTGGCTGGCCTGGTTCACCACGCGGGAAACGGTC
TGATAAGAGACACCGGCATACTCTGCGACATCGTATAACGTTACTGGTTTCACATTCACCACCCTGAATT
GACTCTCTTCCGGGCGCTATCATGCCATACCGCGAAAGGTTTTGCGCCATTCGATGGTGTCCGGGATCT
Features (pLannotate 1.2.2; 21 found; start..end, strand, type, name):
    301..319     +  promoter       T7 promoter: promoter for bacteriophage T7 RNA polymerase
    320..344     +  protein_bind   lac operator: The lac repressor binds to the lac operator to inhibit transcription in E. coli. This inhibition can be relieved by adding lactose or isopropyl-β-D-thiogalactopyranoside (IPTG). lac repressor encoded by lacI
    359..381     +  RBS            RBS: efficient ribosome binding site from bacteriophage T7 gene 10 (Olins and Rangwala, 1989)
    400..417     +  CDS            6xHis: 6xHis affinity tag
    418..434     +  CDS            TEV site (fragment): tobacco etch virus (TEV) protease recognition and cleavage site
    550..1245    +  CDS            TagBFP: TagBFP is a basic (constitutively fluorescent) blue fluorescent protein published in 2008, derived from Entacmaea quadricolor. It is reported to be a very rapidly-maturing monomer with very low acid sensitivity.
   1387..1404    +  CDS            9xHis (fragment): 9xHis affinity tag
   1414..1463    +  CDS            SET1 (fragment): solubility-enhancement tag derived from T7 phage gene 10B
   1471..1518    +  terminator     T7 terminator: transcription terminator for bacteriophage T7 RNA polymerase
   1555..1983    +  rep_origin     f1 ori (sequence partly withheld): f1 bacteriophage origin of replication; arrow indicates direction of (+) strand synthesis
   2037..2094    +  promoter       AmpR promoter (fragment): bla
   2103..2918    -  CDS            KanR: aminoglycoside phosphotransferase; aph(3')-Ia; confers resistance to kanamycin in bacteria or G418 (Geneticin®) in eukaryotes
   3040..3628    +  rep_origin     ori: high-copy-number ColE1/pMB1/pBR322/pUC origin of replication
   3814..3953    -  misc_feature   bom: basis of mobility region from pBR322
   4055..4246    -  CDS            rop: Rop protein, which maintains plasmids at low copy number; rop
   4263..4643    +  CDS            YPB1_ECOLX: Protein predicted: Swiss-Prot protein existence level 4. From Escherichia coli.
   4715..5006    -  CDS            TcR (fragment): tetracycline efflux protein; tet; confers resistance to tetracycline
   5021..5042    -  protein_bind   CAP binding site: CAP binding activates transcription in the presence of cAMP. E. coli catabolite activator protein
   5055..6137    -  CDS            lacI: lac repressor; lacI; The lac repressor binds to the lac operator to inhibit transcription in E. coli. This inhibition can be relieved by adding lactose or isopropyl-β-D-thiogalactopyranoside (IPTG).
   6138..6215    -  promoter       lacI promoter: lacI
   6223..279     -  CDS            TcR (fragment) (across the origin): tetracycline efflux protein; tet; confers resistance to tetracycline
