[The description below was written by a language model from this plasmid's Addgene catalogue record and pLannotate feature annotations shown in this document.]
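Description:
1BR9-BFPSTOP is a bacterial expression plasmid for producing a tagged blue fluorescent protein in E. coli. It is built on the 1BR9 backbone, a pET-like vector designed for ligation-independent cloning. It is selected with kanamycin through an aph(3')-Ia resistance gene and replicates from a ColE1/pMB1-type origin. The adjacent rop gene and bom region are consistent with the low copy number given in the catalogue entry. An f1 origin is also present, and short tetracycline-resistance fragments appear to be nonfunctional remnants of the parental backbone.

The expression cassette consists of a T7 promoter with an adjacent lac operator, the T7 gene 10 ribosome binding site and a T7 terminator. A lacI gene under its own promoter is carried on the plasmid, so transcription requires a host supplying T7 RNA polymerase and is inducible with IPTG. The open reading frame begins with a 6xHis affinity tag and a TEV protease site (annotated as a fragment), followed by TagBFP, a monomeric blue fluorescent protein derived from Entacmaea quadricolor. According to the catalogue, the N-terminal region also carries GFP11, the small strand of split GFP, and an R9 tag, presumably nona-arginine. The feature table does not annotate either one, but they may lie in the unannotated stretch between the TEV site and TagBFP. The "STOP" in the name suggests that translation ends after BFP, which would leave the downstream backbone His-tag and SET1 fragments untranslated, although the record does not say so explicitly.

The associated publication describes delivered complementation in planta. This indicates that the purified protein is used as cargo whose GFP11 tag can complement a GFP1-10 partner to report peptide-mediated protein delivery into plant cells.
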