Addgene plasmid #202055: 1BR9-BFPSTOP
Purpose: E. coli expression vector for N-ter GFP11 R9 tagged BFP
Depositing lab: Markita Landry. Depositing organization: University of California, Berkeley. Publication: Delivered complementation in planta (DCIP) enables measurement of peptide-mediated protein delivery efficiency in plants. Wang JW, Squire HJ, Goh NS, Ni HM, Lien E, Wong C, Gonzalez-Grandio E, Landry MP. Commun Biol. 2023 Aug 12;6(1):840. doi: 10.1038/s42003-023-05191-5. PubMed 37573467.
Backbone
  Vector backbone: 1BR9
  Backbone size w/o insert (bp): 5513
  Total vector size (bp): 6227
  Vector type: Bacterial Expression
Growth in bacteria
  Bacterial resistance: Kanamycin, 50 μg/mL
  Growth temperature: 37°C
  Growth strain: DH5alpha
  Copy number: Low Copy
Gene/Insert
  Gene/Insert name: BFP
  Species: Entacmaea quadricolor
  Insert size (bp): 705
  Promoter: T7 Promoter
  Tag / fusion protein: 6xHis (N terminal on backbone); GFP11 (N terminal on backbone)
  Cloning method: Ligation Independent Cloning
  Sequencing primers: 5′ TAATACGACTCACTATAGGG; 3′ GCTAGTTATTGCTCAGCGG
Terms and licenses: Academic/Nonprofit Terms; Industry Terms: Not Available to Industry
Depositor comments: Please visit https://www.biorxiv.org/content/10.1101/2022.05.03.490515v2 for bioRxiv preprint.
How to cite: 1BR9-BFPSTOP was a gift from Markita Landry (Addgene plasmid # 202055 ; http://n2t.net/addgene:202055 ; RRID:Addgene_202055)
